>Addgene plasmid #127530 | INCTbiosyn-pAct-AtINT4 | addgene full sequence | sequence record 250847 | Addgene NGS Result
AGCTTGTCTGTAAGCGGATGCCGGGAGCAGACAAGCCCGTCAGGGCGCGTCAGCGGGTGTTGGCGGGTGT
CGGGGCTGGCTTAACTATGCGGCATCAGAGCAGATTGTACTGAGAGTGCACCATATGCGGTGTGAAATAC
CGCACAGATGCGTAAGGAGAAAATACCGCATCAGGCGCCATTCGCCATTCAGGCTGCGCAACTGTTGGGA
AGGGCGATCGGTGCGGGCCTCTTCGCTATTACGCCAGCTGGCGAAAGGGGGATGTGCTGCAAGGCGATTA
AGTTGGGTAACGCCAGGGTTTTCCCAGTCACGACGTTGTAAAACGACGGCCAGTGAATTCGAGCTCGGTA
CCTCGCGAATGCATCTAGATATCGGATCCCAAAATTTAGAACGAACTTAATTATGATCTCAAATACATTG
ATACATATCTCATCTAGATCTAGGTTATCATTATGTAAGAAAGTTTTGACGAATATGGCACGACAAAATG
GCTAGACTCGATGTAATTGGTATCTCAACTCAACATTATACTTATACCAAACATTAGTTAGACAAAATTT
AAACAACTATTTTTTATGTATGCAAGAGTCAGCATATGTATAATTGATTCAGAATCGTTTTGACGAGTTC
GGATGTAGTAGTAGCCATTATTTAATGTACATACTAATCGTGAATAGTGAATATGATGAAACATTGTATC
TTATTGTATAAATATCCATAAACACATCATGAAAGACACTTTCTTTCACGGTCTGAATTAATTATGATAC
AATTCTAATAGAAAACGAATTAAATTACGTTGAATTGTATGAAATCTAATTGAACAAGCCAACCACGACG
ACGACTAACGTTGCCTGGATTGACTCGGTTTAAGTTAACCACTAAAAAAACGGAGCTGTCATGTAACACG
CGGATCGAGCAGGTCACAGTCATGAAGCCATCAAAGCAAAAGAACTAATCCAAGGGCTGAGATGATTAAT
TAGTTTAAAAATTAGTTAACACGAGGGAAAAGGCTGTCTGACAGCCAGGTCACGTTATCTTTACCTGTGG
TCGAAATGATTCGTGTCTGTCGATTTTAATTATTTTTTTGAAAGGCCGAAAATAAAGTTGTAAGAGATAA
ACCCGCCTATATAAATTCATATATTTTCCTCTCCGCTTTGAATTGTCTCGTTGTCCTCCTCACTTTCATC
AGCCGTTTTGAATCTCCGGCGACTTGACAGAGAAGAACAAGGAAGAAGACTAAGAGAGAAAGTAAGAGAT
AATCCAGGAGATTCATTCTCCGTTTTGAATCTTCCTCAATCTCATCTTCTTCCGCTCTTTCTTTCCAAGG
TAATAGGAACTTTCTGGATCTACTTTATTTGCTGGATCTCGATCTTGTTTTCTCAATTTCCTTGAGATCT
GGAATTCGTTTAATTTGGATCTGTGAACCTCCACTAAATCTTTTGGTTTTACTAGAATCGATCTAAGTTG
ACCGATCAGTTAGCTCGATTATAGCTACCAGAATTTGGCTTGACCTTGATGGAGAGATCCATGTTCATGT
TACCTGGGAAATGATTTGTATATGTGAATTGAAATCTGAACTGTTGAAGTTAGATTGAATCTGAACACTG
TCAATGTTAGATTGAATCTGAACACTGTTTAAGGTTAGATGAAGTTTGTGTATAGATTCTTCGAAACTTT
AGGATTTGTAGTGTCGTACGTTGAACAGAAAGCTATTTCTGATTCAATCAGGGTTTATTTGACTGTATTG
AACTCTTTTTGTGTGTTTGCAGCTCATAAAAAATGATTACGACCAGAAAGGTGGCTATATACGTTCGTGT
CAGCACTACTAATCAGGCTGAGGAAGGGTATAGTATTCAAGGTCAAATCGATTCACTAATAAAGTACTGC
GAAGCTATGGGCTGGATCATCTATGAGGAATATACTGATGCCGGGTTCAGTGGAGGGAAGATTGATAGGC
CCGCTATGAGTAAATTAATCACGGATGCAAAGCACAAGAGATTTGATACGATTCTTGTCTATAAACTTGA
CAGATTAAGTAGATCCGTCAGGGACACGTTATACCTGGTGAAGGATGTCTTCAATCAGAACAATATACAC
TTCGTGAGCCTACAGGAAAACATCGATACTTCCTCAGCGATGGGTAATCTATTCTTGACCCTCTTATCAG
CGATAGCTGAGTTTGAGCGAGAACAAATTACGGAGCGAATGACGATGGGCAAGATTGGGCGAGCCAAATC
TGGTAAGACAATGGCTTGGACATATACTCCTTTCGGATACGACTACAACAAGGAGAAGGGAGAGCTCATC
CTTGACCCAGCCAAAGCTCCTATCGTGAAGATGATTTACACCGACTATTTAAAAGGGATGTCCATACAGA
AAATTGTTGACAAGCTGAATAAGATGGATTACAATGGTAAAGATTGCACTTGGTTCCCGCATGGCGTGAA
GCACCTCCTAGACAATCCAGTCTACTATGGAATGACAAGGTATAACAACAAATTATTCCCTGGAAATCAT
CAGCCTATTATCACCAAGGAACTATTCGACAAGACCCAGAGAGAGAGACAGAGGCGACGATTGGGCATTG
AAGAGAATCATTACACAATTCCATTCCAGGCTAAGTACATGCTGTCTAAATTCTTGCGATGCAGGCAGTG
CGGTTCAAGGATGGGGCTCGAACTTGGGAGACCTCGTAAGAAGGAAGGTAAAAGGTCAAAGAAATACTAT
TGTCTGAATTCTAGACCTAAGAGGACGGCTTCCTGCGACACTCCCCTATACGATGCTGAGACACTGGAAG
ATTACGTGCTGCATGAAATTGCCAAAATCCAAAAGGATCCGTCAATCGCGAGTCGACAAAAACATATCGA
GGATCACGAGTTAAAGTACAAGCGTGAACGTATTGAAGCCAATATAAATAAAACCGTAAATCAACTGTCC
AAGTTGAACAATTTGTACCTAAACGACTTGATCACCTTGGAGGACCTCAAGACTCAGACGAACACACTTA
TAGCGAAGAAACGTCTTCTCGAAAACGAACTTGATAAGACATGCGACAACGATGACGAACTTGATAGGCA
GGAAACTATTGCCGACTTCCTGGCTCTACCTGATGTGTGGACGATGGACTATGAGGGCCAGAAGTATGCT
GTTGAGTTGTTAGTCCAGAGAGTTAAAGTGGACAGGGATAACATAGATATACATTGGACCTTTTAAGAAT
TTCCCCGATCGTTCAAACATTTGGCAATAAAGTTTCTTAAGATTGAATCCTGTTGCCGGTCTTGCGATGA
TTATCATATAATTTCTGTTGAATTACGTTAAGCATGTAATATTTAACATGTAATGCATGACGTTATTTAT
GAGATGGGTTTTTATGATTAGAGTCCCGCAATTATACATTTAATACGCGATAGAAAACAAAATATCGCGC
GCAAACTTGGATAAATTATCGCGCGCGGTGTCATCTATGAGGACTAGATCGGGGCCCGTCGACTGCAGAG
GCCTGCATGCAAGCTTGGCGTAATCATGGTCATAGCTGTTTCCTGTGTGAAATTGTTATCCGCTCACAAT
TCCACACAACATACGAGCCGGAAGCATAAAGTGTAAAGCCTGGGGTGCCTAATGAGTGAGCTAACTCACA
TTAATTGCGTTGCGCTCACTGCCCGCTTTCCAGTCGGGAAACCTGTCGTGCCAGCTGCATTAATGAATCG
GCCAACGCGCGGGGAGAGGCGGTTTGCGTATTGGGCGCGGCCGCCGCTTCCTCGCTCACTGACTCGCTGC
GCTCGGTCGTTCGGCTGCGGCGAGCGGTATCAGCTCACTCAAAGGCGGTAATACGGTTATCCACAGAATC
AGGGGATAACGCAGGAAAGAACATGTGAGCAAAAGGCCAGCAAAAGGCCAGGAACCGTAAAAAGGCCGCG
TTGCTGGCGTTTTTCCATAGGCTCCGCCCCCCTGACGAGCATCACAAAAATCGACGCTCAAGTCAGAGGT
GGCGAAACCCGACAGGACTATAAAGATACCAGGCGTTTCCCCCTGGAAGCTCCCTCGTGCGCTCTCCTGT
TCCGACCCTGCCGCTTACCGGATACCTGTCCGCCTTTCTCCCTTCGGGAAGCGTGGCGCTTTCTCATAGC
TCACGCTGTAGGTATCTCAGTTCGGTGTAGGTCGTTCGCTCCAAGCTGGGCTGTGTGCACGAACCCCCCG
TTCAGCCCGACCGCTGCGCCTTATCCGGTAACTATCGTCTTGAGTCCAACCCGGTAAGACACGACTTATC
GCCACTGGCAGCAGCCACTGGTAACAGGATTAGCAGAGCGAGGTATGTAGGCGGTGCTACAGAGTTCTTG
AAGTGGTGGCCTAACTACGGCTACACTAGAAGAACAGTATTTGGTATCTGCGCTCTGCTGAAGCCAGTTA
CCTTCGGAAAAAGAGTTGGTAGCTCTTGATCCGGCAAACAAACCACCGCTGGTAGCGGTGGTTTTTTTGT
TTGCAAGCAGCAGATTACGCGCAGAAAAAAAGGATCTCAAGAAGATCCTTTGATCTTTTCTACGGGGTCT
GACGCTCAGTGGAACGAAAACTCACGTTAAGGGATTTTGGTCATGAGATTATCAAAAAGGATCTTCACCT
AGATCCTTTTAAATTAAAAATGAAGTTTTAAATCAATCTAAAGTATATATGAGTAAACTTGGTCTGACAG
TTAGAAAAACTCATCGAGCATCAAATGAAACTGCAATTTATTCATATCAGGATTATCAATACCATATTTT
TGAAAAAGCCGTTTCTGTAATGAAGGAGAAAACTCACCGAGGCAGTTCCATAGGATGGCAAGATCCTGGT
ATCGGTCTGCGATTCCGACTCGTCCAACATCAATACAACCTATTAATTTCCCCTCGTCAAAAATAAGGTT
ATCAAGTGAGAAATCACCATGAGTGACGACTGAATCCGGTGAGAATGGCAAAAGTTTATGCATTTCTTTC
CAGACTTGTTCAACAGGCCAGCCATTACGCTCGTCATCAAAATCACTCGCATCAACCAAACCGTTATTCA
TTCGTGATTGCGCCTGAGCGAGACGAAATACGCGATCGCTGTTAAAAGGACAATTACAAACAGGAATCGA
ATGCAACCGGCGCAGGAACACTGCCAGCGCATCAACAATATTTTCACCTGAATCAGGATATTCTTCTAAT
ACCTGGAATGCTGTTTTCCCAGGGATCGCAGTGGTGAGTAACCATGCATCATCAGGAGTACGGATAAAAT
GCTTGATGGTCGGAAGAGGCATAAATTCCGTCAGCCAGTTTAGTCTGACCATCTCATCTGTAACATCATT
GGCAACGCTACCTTTGCCATGTTTCAGAAACAACTCTGGCGCATCGGGCTTCCCATACAATCGATAGATT
GTCGCACCTGATTGCCCGACATTATCGCGAGCCCATTTATACCCATATAAATCAGCATCCATGTTGGAAT
TTAATCGCGGCCTAGAGCAAGACGTTTCCCGTTGAATATGGCTCATACTCTTCCTTTTTCAATATTATTG
AAGCATTTATCAGGGTTATTGTCTCATGAGCGGATACATATTTGAATGTATTTAGAAAAATAAACAAATA
GGGGTTCCGCGCACATTTCCCCGAAAAGTGCCACCTGACGTCTAAGAAACCATTATTATCATGACATTAA
CCTATAAAAATAGGCGTATCACGAGGCCCTTTCGTCTCGCGCGTTTCGGTGATGACGGTGAAAACCTCTG
ACACATGCAGCTCCCGGAGACGGTCAC
Features (pLannotate 1.2.2; 12 found; start..end, strand, type, name):
     76..175     +  misc_feature   bom (fragment): basis of mobility region from pBR322
    181..338     -  CDS            lacZα (fragment): LacZα fragment of β-galactosidase; lacZ fragment
   1789..1968    +  CDS            YIM3_BPPH1 (fragment): Protein inferred from homology: Swiss-Prot protein existence level 3. From Bacillus phage phi105 (Bacteriophage phi-105).
   3227..3469    +  terminator     NOS terminator: nopaline synthase terminator and poly(A) signal
   3553..3569    -  protein_bind   lac operator: The lac repressor binds to the lac operator to inhibit transcription in E. coli. This inhibition can be relieved by adding lactose or isopropyl-β-D-thiogalactopyranoside (IPTG). lac repressor encoded by lacI
   3577..3607    -  promoter       lac promoter: promoter for the E. coli lac operon
   3622..3643    -  protein_bind   CAP binding site: CAP binding activates transcription in the presence of cAMP. E. coli catabolite activator protein
   3656..3748    -  CDS            lacI (fragment): lac repressor; lacI; The lac repressor binds to the lac operator to inhibit transcription in E. coli. This inhibition can be relieved by adding lactose or isopropyl-β-D-thiogalactopyranoside (IPTG).
   3932..4520    -  rep_origin     ori: high-copy-number ColE1/pMB1/pBR322/pUC origin of replication
   4691..5506    -  CDS            KanR: aminoglycoside phosphotransferase; aph(3')-Ia; confers resistance to kanamycin in bacteria or G418 (Geneticin®) in eukaryotes
   5507..5611    -  promoter       AmpR promoter: bla
   5706..5741    +  CDS            rop (fragment): Rop protein, which maintains plasmids at low copy number; rop
