[The description below was written by a language model from this plasmid's Addgene catalogue record and pLannotate feature annotations shown in this document.]
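Description:
INCTbiosyn-pAct-AtINT4 is a plant expression plasmid built on a kanamycin-resistant pUC57 backbone that carries a coding sequence for the serine recombinase Integrase 4, codon optimized for Arabidopsis thaliana. It is propagated in E. coli as a high-copy plasmid through its ColE1/pUC-type origin. Selection relies on an aph(3')-Ia kanamycin resistance gene, which the annotation places downstream of an AmpR (bla) promoter. The remaining backbone annotations are remnants typical of pUC-type cloning vectors: lacZα, lacI and rop fragments, the lac promoter, operator and CAP site, and a partial bom region. None of these has a role in plant expression.

According to the depositor, the insert of about 3.1 kb was synthesized as a single unit and cloned into the backbone. It consists of an Actin 2 promoter, the integrase open reading frame and the nopaline synthase (NOS) terminator, which supplies the polyadenylation signal. The automated feature table recognizes only the NOS terminator and a short fragment within the insert region with homology to a Bacillus phage phi105 protein, which probably reflects the phage origin of the integrase. It does not annotate the Actin 2 promoter or the full integrase coding sequence, so those elements are known only from the catalogue fields. No plant selectable marker, T-DNA borders, epitope tag or nuclear localization signal is recorded.

Serine integrases catalyze unidirectional recombination between specific attachment sites. The associated work describes genetic switches for eukaryotic cells controlled by such enzymes. This plasmid therefore appears to serve as the integrase-supplying component in plant cells, presumably delivered alongside a separate reporter or switch construct carrying the cognate sites, although the record does not describe that partner.
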