Addgene plasmid #127530: INCTbiosyn-pAct-AtINT4
Purpose: Plasmid encodes A. thaliana codon optimized Integrase 4.
Depositing lab: Martin Bonamino. Depositing organization: Instituto Nacional de Cancer (INCA). Publication: Genetic switches designed for eukaryotic cells and controlled by serine integrases. Gomide MS, Sales TT, Barros LRC, Limia CG, de Oliveira MA, Florentino LH, Barros LMG, Robledo ML, Jose GPC, Almeida MSM, Lima RN, Rehen SK, Lacorte C, Melo EO, Murad AM, Bonamino MH, Coelho CM, Rech E. Commun Biol. 2020 May 22;3(1):255. doi: 10.1038/s42003-020-0971-8. PubMed 32444777.
Backbone
  Vector backbone: pUC57
  Vector type: Plant Expression
Growth in bacteria
  Bacterial resistance: Kanamycin, 50 μg/mL
  Growth temperature: 37°C
  Growth strain: DH5alpha
  Copy number: High Copy
Gene/Insert
  Gene/Insert name: Integrase 4 coding sequence codon optimized for A. thaliana expression. (alt name: integrase 4 Expression vector)
  Insert size (bp): 3101
  Cloning method: Unknown
Terms and licenses: Academic/Nonprofit Terms; Industry Terms: Not Available to Industry
Depositor comments: The whole insert (promoter, CDS and terminator) was synthesized and cloned into backbone plasmid. The Actin 2 promoter came from Aragao, F. J. L., et al. Plant Science 168, 1227-1233 (2005) and the NOS terminator sequence from pBI426 plasmid of Datla, R.S., et al. Gene 101, 239-246 (1991). The original integrase 4 coding sequence (before A. thaliana codon optimization) was obtained from Yang, L. et al. Nat. Methods 11, 1261-1266 (2014).
How to cite: INCTbiosyn-pAct-AtINT4 was a gift from Martin Bonamino (Addgene plasmid # 127530 ; http://n2t.net/addgene:127530 ; RRID:Addgene_127530)
